>Addgene plasmid #220484 | pET28a_PA4114_Cterm_His | addgene full sequence | sequence record 437238 | Addgene NGS Result
ATCCGCTTACAGACAAGCTGTGACCGTCTCCGGGAGCTGCATGTGTCAGAGGTTTTCACCGTCATCACCG
AAACGCGCGAGGCAGCTGCGGTAAAGCTCATCAGCGTGGTCGTGAAGCGATTCACAGATGTCTGCCTGTT
CATCCGCGTCCAGCTCGTTGAGTTTCTCCAGAAGCGTTAATGTCTGGCTTCTGATAAAGCGGGCCATGTT
AAGGGCGGTTTTTTCCTGTTTGGTCACTGATGCCTCCGTGTAAGGGGGATTTCTGTTCATGGGGGTAATG
ATACCGATGAAACGAGAGAGGATGCTCACGATACGGGTTACTGATGATGAACATGCCCGGTTACTGGAAC
GTTGTGAGGGTAAACAACTGGCGGTATGGATGCGGCGGGACCAGAGAAAAATCACTCAGGGTCAATGCCA
GCGCTTCGTTAATACAGATGTAGGTGTTCCACAGGGTAGCCAGCAGCATCCTGCGATGCAGATCCGGAAC
ATAATGGTGCAGGGCGCTGACTTCCGCGTTTCCAGACTTTACGAAACACGGAAACCGAAGACCATTCATG
TTGTTGCTCAGGTCGCAGACGTTTTGCAGCAGCAGTCGCTTCACGTTCGCTCGCGTATCGGTGATTCATT
CTGCTAACCAGTAAGGCAACCCCGCCAGCCTAGCCGGGTCCTCAACGACAGGAGCACGATCATGCGCACC
CGTGGGGCCGCCATGCCGGCGATAATGGCCTGCTTCTCGCCGAAACGTTTGGTGGCGGGACCAGTGACGA
AGGCTTGAGCGAGGGCGTGCAAGATTCCGAATACCGCAAGCGACAGGCCGATCATCGTCGCGCTCCAGCG
AAAGCGGTCCTCGCCGAAAATGACCCAGAGCGCTGCCGGCACCTGTCCTACGAGTTGCATGATAAAGAAG
ACAGTCATAAGTGCGGCGACGATAGTCATGCCCCGCGCCCACCGGAAGGAGCTGACTGGGTTGAAGGCTC
TCAAGGGCATCGGTCGAGATCCCGGTGCCTAATGAGTGAGCTAACTTACATTAATTGCGTTGCGCTCACT
GCCCGCTTTCCAGTCGGGAAACCTGTCGTGCCAGCTGCATTAATGAATCGGCCAACGCGCGGGGAGAGGC
GGTTTGCGTATTGGGCGCCAGGGTGGTTTTTCTTTTCACCAGTGAGACGGGCAACAGCTGATTGCCCTTC
ACCGCCTGGCCCTGAGAGAGTTGCAGCAAGCGGTCCACGCTGGTTTGCCCCAGCAGGCGAAAATCCTGTT
TGATGGTGGTTAACGGCGGGATATAACATGAGCTGTCTTCGGTATCGTCGTATCCCACTACCGAGATATC
CGCACCAACGCGCAGCCCGGACTCGGTAATGGCGCGCATTGCGCCCAGCGCCATCTGATCGTTGGCAACC
AGCATCGCAGTGGGAACGATGCCCTCATTCAGCATTTGCATGGTTTGTTGAAAACCGGACATGGCACTCC
AGTCGCCTTCCCGTTCCGCTATCGGCTGAATTTGATTGCGAGTGAGATATTTATGCCAGCCAGCCAGACG
CAGACGCGCCGAGACAGAACTTAATGGGCCCGCTAACAGCGCGATTTGCTGGTGACCCAATGCGACCAGA
TGCTCCACGCCCAGTCGCGTACCGTCTTCATGGGAGAAAATAATACTGTTGATGGGTGTCTGGTCAGAGA
CATCAAGAAATAACGCCGGAACATTAGTGCAGGCAGCTTCCACAGCAATGGCATCCTGGTCATCCAGCGG
ATAGTTAATGATCAGCCCACTGACGCGTTGCGCGAGAAGATTGTGCACCGCCGCTTTACAGGCTTCGACG
CCGCTTCGTTCTACCATCGACACCACCACGCTGGCACCCAGTTGATCGGCGCGAGATTTAATCGCCGCGA
CAATTTGCGACGGCGCGTGCAGGGCCAGACTGGAGGTGGCAACGCCAATCAGCAACGACTGTTTGCCCGC
CAGTTGTTGTGCCACGCGGTTGGGAATGTAATTCAGCTCCGCCATCGCCGCTTCCACTTTTTCCCGCGTT
TTCGCAGAAACGTGGCTGGCCTGGTTCACCACGCGGGAAACGGTCTGATAAGAGACACCGGCATACTCTG
CGACATCGTATAACGTTACTGGTTTCACATTCACCACCCTGAATTGACTCTCTTCCGGGCGCTATCATGC
CATACCGCGAAAGGTTTTGCGCCATTCGATGGTGTCCGGGATCTCGACGCTCTCCCTTATGCGACTCCTG
CATTAGGAAGCAGCCCAGTAGTAGGTTGAGGCCGTTGAGCACCGCCGCCGCAAGGAATGGTGCATGCAAG
GAGATGGCGCCCAACAGTCCCCCGGCCACGGGGCCTGCCACCATACCCACGCCGAAACAAGCGCTCATGA
GCCCGAAGTGGCGAGCCCGATCTTCCCCATCGGTGATGTCGGCGATATAGGCGCCAGCAACCGCACCTGT
GGCGCCGGTGATGCCGGCCACGATGCGTCCGGCGTAGAGGATCGAGATCTCGATCCCGCGAAATTAATAC
GACTCACTATAGGGGAATTGTGAGCGGATAACAATTCCCCTCTAGAAATAATTTTGTTTAACTTTAAGAA
GGAGATATACCATGATTGAACTGCGTACCATTACACGTGATGATTGGGAAACCTGTATTGATCTGAAAGT
TGCACGTCATCAGGCACATTTTGTTGCAAGCAATCTGTATAGCCTGGCACAGAGCCGTTTTCTGCCTGGT
TTTCGTGCAGTTGGTATTCATCATGGTGGTCGTATGGTTGGTTTTGCACTGTATGGTCCGGATGCAGATG
ATGGTCATTATTGGCTGTATCGTCTGATGATTGATCGTCGCTATCAAGGTAAAGGTCATGGTCGTGCAGC
ACTGCAGCGTATTATTGCAAGCGTTCGTCGTACCCGTCGTCGTAGCGATCGCCTGATGGTTGCATATGCC
GTTGATAATGATGTTGCCCGTCAGCTGTACCGTGATGCAGGTTTTGTTGAACAAGGTCTGGCACCGTGGG
GTGAAACCATGGCATGTCTGATGCTGCCGGAACCGAGCCATCGTAGCGGTAAAGTTGCCGGTGCACCAGG
TGGTCGCGCAGCCCATGGTGTTCCGGCACTCGAGCACCACCACCACCACCACTGAGATCCGGCTGCTAAC
AAAGCCCGAAAGGAAGCTGAGTTGGCTGCTGCCACCGCTGAGCAATAACTAGCATAACCCCTTGGGGCCT
CTAAACGGGTCTTGAGGGGTTTTTTGCTGAAAGGAGGAACTATATCCGGATTGGCGAATGGG
[124 nt withheld, positions 3283-3406]
C
[91 nt withheld, positions 3408-3498]
A
[49 nt withheld, positions 3500-3548]
CCTTTGACGTTGGAGTCCACGTTCTTT
[37 nt withheld, positions 3576-3612]
ACCCTATCTCGGTCTATTCTTTTGATTTATAAGGGATTTTGCCGATTTCGGCCTATTGGTTAAAAAATGA
GCTGATTTAACAAAAATTTAACGCGAATTTTAACAAAATATTAACGCTTACAATTTAGGTGGCACTTTTC
GGGGAAATGTGCGCGGAACCCCTATTTGTTTATTTTTCTAAATACATTCAAATATGTATCCGCTCATGAA
TTAATTCTTAGAAAAACTCATCGAGCATCAAATGAAACTGCAATTTATTCATATCAGGATTATCAATACC
ATATTTTTGAAAAAGCCGTTTCTGTAATGAAGGAGAAAACTCACCGAGGCAGTTCCATAGGATGGCAAGA
TCCTGGTATCGGTCTGCGATTCCGACTCGTCCAACATCAATACAACCTATTAATTTCCCCTCGTCAAAAA
TAAGGTTATCAAGTGAGAAATCACCATGAGTGACGACTGAATCCGGTGAGAATGGCAAAAGTTTATGCAT
TTCTTTCCAGACTTGTTCAACAGGCCAGCCATTACGCTCGTCATCAAAATCACTCGCATCAACCAAACCG
TTATTCATTCGTGATTGCGCCTGAGCGAGACGAAATACGCGATCGCTGTTAAAAGGACAATTACAAACAG
GAATCGAATGCAACCGGCGCAGGAACACTGCCAGCGCATCAACAATATTTTCACCTGAATCAGGATATTC
TTCTAATACCTGGAATGCTGTTTTCCCGGGGATCGCAGTGGTGAGTAACCATGCATCATCAGGAGTACGG
ATAAAATGCTTGATGGTCGGAAGAGGCATAAATTCCGTCAGCCAGTTTAGTCTGACCATCTCATCTGTAA
CATCATTGGCAACGCTACCTTTGCCATGTTTCAGAAACAACTCTGGCGCATCGGGCTTCCCATACAATCG
ATAGATTGTCGCACCTGATTGCCCGACATTATCGCGAGCCCATTTATACCCATATAAATCAGCATCCATG
TTGGAATTTAATCGCGGCCTAGAGCAAGACGTTTCCCGTTGAATATGGCTCATAACACCCCTTGTATTAC
TGTTTATGTAAGCAGACAGTTTTATTGTTCATGACCAAAATCCCTTAACGTGAGTTTTCGTTCCACTGAG
CGTCAGACCCCGTAGAAAAGATCAAAGGATCTTCTTGAGATCCTTTTTTTCTGCGCGTAATCTGCTGCTT
GCAAACAAAAAAACCACCGCTACCAGCGGTGGTTTGTTTGCCGGATCAAGAGCTACCAACTCTTTTTCCG
AAGGTAACTGGCTTCAGCAGAGCGCAGATACCAAATACTGTCCTTCTAGTGTAGCCGTAGTTAGGCCACC
ACTTCAAGAACTCTGTAGCACCGCCTACATACCTCGCTCTGCTAATCCTGTTACCAGTGGCTGCTGCCAG
TGGCGATAAGTCGTGTCTTACCGGGTTGGACTCAAGACGATAGTTACCGGATAAGGCGCAGCGGTCGGGC
TGAACGGGGGGTTCGTGCACACAGCCCAGCTTGGAGCGAACGACCTACACCGAACTGAGATACCTACAGC
GTGAGCTATGAGAAAGCGCCACGCTTCCCGAAGGGAGAAAGGCGGACAGGTATCCGGTAAGCGGCAGGGT
CGGAACAGGAGAGCGCACGAGGGAGCTTCCAGGGGGAAACGCCTGGTATCTTTATAGTCCTGTCGGGTTT
CGCCACCTCTGACTTGAGCGTCGATTTTTGTGATGCTCGTCAGGGGGGCGGAGCCTATGGAAAAACGCCA
GCAACGCGGCCTTTTTACGGTTCCTGGCCTTTTGCTGGCCTTTTGCTCACATGTTCTTTCCTGCGTTATC
CCCTGATTCTGTGGATAACCGTATTACCGCCTTTGAGTGAGCTGATACCGCTCGCCGCAGCCGAACGACC
GAGCGCAGCGAGTCAGTGAGCGAGGAAGCGGAAGAGCGCCTGATGCGGTATTTTCTCCTTACGCATCTGT
GCGGTATTTCACACCGCAATGGTGCACTCTCAGTACAATCTGCTCTGATGCCGCATAGTTAAGCCAGTAT
ACACTCCGCTATCGCTACGTGACTGGGTCATGGCTGCGCCCCGACACCCGCCAACACCCGCTGACGCGCC
CTGACGGGCTTGTCTGCTCCCGGC
Features (pLannotate 1.2.2; 18 found; start..end, strand, type, name):
     46..237     -  CDS            rop: Rop protein, which maintains plasmids at low copy number; rop
    254..634     +  CDS            YPB1_ECOLX: Protein predicted: Swiss-Prot protein existence level 4. From Escherichia coli.
    706..997     -  CDS            TcR (fragment): tetracycline efflux protein; tet; confers resistance to tetracycline
   1012..1033    -  protein_bind   CAP binding site: CAP binding activates transcription in the presence of cAMP. E. coli catabolite activator protein
   1046..2128    -  CDS            lacI: lac repressor; lacI; The lac repressor binds to the lac operator to inhibit transcription in E. coli. This inhibition can be relieved by adding lactose or isopropyl-β-D-thiogalactopyranoside (IPTG).
   2129..2206    -  promoter       lacI promoter: lacI
   2214..2493    -  CDS            TcR (fragment): tetracycline efflux protein; tet; confers resistance to tetracycline
   2515..2533    +  promoter       T7 promoter: promoter for bacteriophage T7 RNA polymerase
   2534..2558    +  protein_bind   lac operator: The lac repressor binds to the lac operator to inhibit transcription in E. coli. This inhibition can be relieved by adding lactose or isopropyl-β-D-thiogalactopyranoside (IPTG). lac repressor encoded by lacI
   2573..2595    +  RBS            RBS: efficient ribosome binding site from bacteriophage T7 gene 10 (Olins and Rangwala, 1989)
   3115..3132    +  CDS            9xHis (fragment): 9xHis affinity tag
   3142..3191    +  CDS            SET1 (fragment): solubility-enhancement tag derived from T7 phage gene 10B
   3199..3246    +  terminator     T7 terminator: transcription terminator for bacteriophage T7 RNA polymerase
   3283..3711    +  rep_origin     f1 ori (sequence partly withheld): f1 bacteriophage origin of replication; arrow indicates direction of (+) strand synthesis
   3764..3821    +  promoter       AmpR promoter (fragment): bla
   3830..4645    -  CDS            KanR: aminoglycoside phosphotransferase; aph(3')-Ia; confers resistance to kanamycin in bacteria or G418 (Geneticin®) in eukaryotes
   4767..5355    +  rep_origin     ori: high-copy-number ColE1/pMB1/pBR322/pUC origin of replication
   5541..5680    -  misc_feature   bom: basis of mobility region from pBR322
