[The description below was written by a language model from this plasmid's Addgene catalogue record and pLannotate feature annotations shown in this document.]
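Description:
pET28a_PA4114_Cterm_His is a bacterial expression plasmid built on the pET28a backbone for heterologous production of the Pseudomonas aeruginosa protein PA4114 in E. coli, with the stated aim of purifying the protein. The unmutated PA4114 coding sequence was inserted by Gibson assembly and carries a C-terminal hexahistidine tag. The feature table does not annotate the insert itself, but it leaves an unannotated gap between the ribosome binding site and a short His-tag segment (detected as a fragment of a longer His tag). This gap is consistent with the open reading frame running directly into the tag. The record gives no information on the function of PA4114.

Expression follows the standard pET arrangement. A T7 promoter is followed by a lac operator and the efficient phage T7 gene 10 ribosome binding site, and transcription ends at the T7 terminator downstream of the tag. The plasmid also carries lacI under its own promoter, so the lac repressor keeps the promoter silent until IPTG or lactose is added. Expression requires a host that supplies T7 RNA polymerase, whereas the recorded DH5alpha strain serves for propagation.

The plasmid replicates from a ColE1/pMB1-type origin accompanied by the rop gene and the bom mobility region from pBR322. The catalogue lists it as high copy, although Rop normally acts to restrain copy number. Selection is by kanamycin through the aph(3')-Ia gene, and an f1 origin allows single-stranded DNA production. The short tetracycline-resistance, AmpR promoter and T7 gene 10B–derived fragments flagged by the annotation tool are partial matches to backbone sequence and probably not functional elements.
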