Addgene plasmid #220484: pET28a_PA4114_Cterm_His
Purpose: heterologous expression of PA4114 for protein purification
Depositing lab: Emily Balskus. Depositing organization: Harvard University. Publication: A metabolomics pipeline highlights microbial metabolism in bloodstream infections. Mayers JR, Varon J, Zhou RR, Daniel-Ivad M, Beaulieu C, Bholse A, Glasser NR, Lichtenauer FM, Ng J, Vera MP, Huttenhower C, Perrella MA, Clish CB, Zhao SD, Baron RM, Balskus EP. Cell. 2024 Jun 11:S0092-8674(24)00579-8. doi: 10.1016/j.cell.2024.05.035. PubMed 38885650.
Backbone
  Vector backbone: pET28a
  Vector type: Bacterial Expression
Growth in bacteria
  Bacterial resistance: Kanamycin, 50 μg/mL
  Growth temperature: 37°C
  Growth strain: DH5alpha
  Copy number: High Copy
Gene/Insert
  Gene/Insert name: PA4114
  Species: P. aeruginosa
  Mutation: none
  Tag / fusion protein: 6xHs (C terminal on insert)
  Cloning method: Gibson Cloning
Terms and licenses: Academic/Nonprofit Terms; Industry Terms: Not Available to Industry
How to cite: pET28a_PA4114_Cterm_His was a gift from Emily Balskus (Addgene plasmid # 220484 ; http://n2t.net/addgene:220484 ; RRID:Addgene_220484)
